>Addgene plasmid #75493 | PDGFRA gRNA (BRDN0001148373) | addgene full sequence | sequence record 183990 | Addgene Assembled Sequence
CCCGGGTGCAAAGATGGATAAAGTTTTAAACAGAGAGGAATCTTTGCAGCTAATGGACCTTCTAGGTCTT
GAAAGGAGTGGGAATTGGCTCCGGTGCCCGTCAGTGGGCAGAGCGCACATCGCCCACAGTCCCCGAGAAG
TTGGGGGGAGGGGTCGGCAATTGATCCGGTGCCTAGAGAAGGTGGCGCGGGGTAAACTGGGAAAGTGATG
TCGTGTACTGGCTCCGCCTTTTTCCCGAGGGTGGGGGAGAACCGTATATAAGTGCAGTAGTCGCCGTGAA
CGTTCTTTTTCGCAACGGGTTTGCCGCCAGAACACAGGTAAGTGCCGTGTGTGGTTCCCGCGGGCCTGGC
CTCTTTACGGGTTATGGCCCTTGCGTGCCTTGAATTACTTCCACCTGGCTGCAGTACGTGATTCTTGATC
CCGAGCTTCGGGTTGGAAGTGGGTGGGAGAGTTCGAGGCCTTGCGCTTAAGGAGCCCCTTCGCCTCGTGC
TTGAGTTGAGGCCTGGCCTGGGCGCTGGGGCCGCCGCGTGCGAATCTGGTGGCACCTTCGCGCCTGTCTC
GCTGCTTTCGATAAGTCTCTAGCCATTTAAAATTTTTGATGACCTGCTGCGACGCTTTTTTTCTGGCAAG
ATAGTCTTGTAAATGCGGGCCAAGATCTGCACACTGGTATTTCGGTTTTTGGGGCCGCGGGCGGCGACGG
GGCCCGTGCGTCCCAGCGCACATGTTCGGCGAGGCGGGGCCTGCGAGCGCGGCCACCGAGAATCGGACGG
GGGTAGTCTCAAGCTGGCCGGCCTGCTCTGGTGCCTGGCCTCGCGCCGCCGTGTATCGCCCCGCCCTGGG
CGGCAAGGCTGGCCCGGTCGGCACCAGTTGCGTGAGCGGAAAGATGGCCGCTTCCCGGCCCTGCTGCAGG
GAGCTCAAAATGGAGGACGCGGCGCTCGGGAGAGCGGGCGGGTGAGTCACCCACACAAAGGAAAAGGGCC
TTTCCGTCCTCAGCCGTCGCTTCATGTGACTCCACGGAGTACCGGGCGCCGTCCAGGCACCTCGATTAGT
TCTCGAGCTTTTGGAGTACGTCGTCTTTAGGTTGGGGGGAGGGGTTTTATGCGATGGAGTTTCCCCACAC
TGAGTGGGTGGAGACTGAAGTTAGGCCAGCTTGGCACTTGATGTAATTCTCCTTGGAATTTGCCCTTTTT
GAGTTTGGATCTTGGTTCATTCTCAAGCCTCAGACAGTGGTTCAAAGTTTTTTTCTTCCATTTCAGGTGT
CGTGACGTACGGCCACCATGACCGAGTACAAGCCCACGGTGCGCCTCGCCACCCGCGACGACGTCCCCAG
GGCCGTACGCACCCTCGCCGCCGCGTTCGCCGACTACCCCGCCACGCGCCACACCGTCGATCCGGACCGC
CACATCGAGCGGGTCACCGAGCTGCAAGAACTCTTCCTCACGCGCGTCGGGCTCGACATCGGCAAGGTGT
GGGTCGCGGACGACGGCGCCGCCGTGGCGGTCTGGACCACGCCGGAGAGCGTCGAAGCGGGGGCGGTGTT
CGCCGAGATCGGCCCGCGCATGGCCGAGTTGAGCGGTTCCCGGCTGGCCGCGCAGCAACAGATGGAAGGC
CTCCTGGCGCCGCACCGGCCCAAGGAGCCCGCGTGGTTCCTGGCCACCGTCGGAGTCTCGCCCGACCACC
AGGGCAAGGGTCTGGGCAGCGCCGTCGTGCTCCCCGGAGTGGAGGCGGCCGAGCGCGCCGGGGTGCCCGC
CTTCCTGGAGACCTCCGCGCCCCGCAACCTCCCCTTCTACGAGCGGCTCGGCTTCACCGTCACCGCCGAC
GTCGAGGTGCCCGAAGGACCGCGCACCTGGTGCATGACCCGCAAGCCCGGTGCCTGAACGCGTTAAGTCG
ACAATCAACCTCTGGATTACAAAATTTGTGAAAGATTGACTGGTATTCTTAACTATGTTGCTCCTTTTAC
GCTATGTGGATACGCTGCTTTAATGCCTTTGTATCATGCTATTGCTTCCCGTATGGCTTTCATTTTCTCC
TCCTTGTATAAATCCTGGTTGCTGTCTCTTTATGAGGAGTTGTGGCCCGTTGTCAGGCAACGTGGCGTGG
TGTGCACTGTGTTTGCTGACGCAACCCCCACTGGTTGGGGCATTGCCACCACCTGTCAGCTCCTTTCCGG
GACTTTCGCTTTCCCCCTCCCTATTGCCACGGCGGAACTCATCGCCGCCTGCCTTGCCCGCTGCTGGACA
GGGGCTCGGCTGTTGGGCACTGACAATTCCGTGGTGTTGTCGGGGAAATCATCGTCCTTTCCTTGGCTGC
TCGCCTGTGTTGCCACCTGGATTCTGCGCGGGACGTCCTTCTGCTACGTCCCTTCGGCCCTCAATCCAGC
GGACCTTCCTTCCCGCGGCCTGCTGCCGGCTCTGCGGCCTCTTCCGCGTCTTCGCCTTCGCCCTCAGACG
AGTCGGATCTCCCTTTGGGCCGCCTCCCCGCGTCGACTTTAAGACCAATGACTTACAAGGCAGCTGTAGA
TCTTAGCCACTTTTTAAAAGAAAAGGGGGGACTGGAAGGGCTAATTCACTCCCAACGAAGACAAGATCTG
CTTTTTGCTTGTACTGGGTCTCTCTGGTTAGACCAGATCTGAGCCTGGGAGCTCTCTGGCTAACTAGGGA
ACCCACTGCTTAAGCCTCAATAAAGCTTGCCTTGAGTGCTTCAAGTAGTGTGTGCCCGTCTGTTGTGTGA
CTCTGGTAACTAGAGATCCCTCAGACCCTTTTAGTCAGTGTGGAAAATCTCTAGCAGTACGTATAGTAGT
TCATGTCATCTTATTATTCAGTATTTATAACTTGCAAAGAAATGAATATCAGAGAGTGAGAGGAACTTGT
TTATTGCAGCTTATAATGGTTACAAATAAAGCAATAGCATCACAAATTTCACAAATAAAGCATTTTTTTC
ACTGCATTCTAGTTGTGGTTTGTCCAAACTCATCAATGTATCTTATCATGTCTGGCTCTAGCTATCCCGC
CCCTAACTCCGCCCATCCCGCCCCTAACTCCGCCCAGTTCCGCCCATTCTCCGCCCCATGGCTGACTAAT
TTTTTTTATTTATGCAGAGGCCGAGGCCGCCTCGGCCTCTGAGCTATTCCAGAAGTAGTGAGGAGGCTTT
TTTGGAGGCCTAGGGACGTACCCAATTCGCCCTATAGTGAGTCGTATTACGCGCGCTCACTGGCCGTCGT
TTTACAACGTCGTGACTGGGAAAACCCTGGCGTTACCCAACTTAATCGCCTTGCAGCACATCCCCCTTTC
GCCAGCTGGCGTAATAGCGAAGAGGCCCGCACCGATCGCCCTTCCCAACAGTTGCGCAGCCTGAATGGCG
AATGGG
[124 nt withheld, positions 3367-3490]
C
[91 nt withheld, positions 3492-3582]
A
[49 nt withheld, positions 3584-3632]
CCTTTGACGTTGGAGTCCACGTTCTTT
[37 nt withheld, positions 3660-3696]
ACCCTATCTCGGTCTATTCTTTTGATTTATAAGGGATTTTGCCGATTTCGGCCTATTGGTTAAAAAATGA
GCTGATTTAACAAAAATTTAACGCGAATTTTAACAAAATATTAACGCTTACAATTTAGGTGGCACTTTTC
GGGGAAATGTGCGCGGAACCCCTATTTGTTTATTTTTCTAAATACATTCAAATATGTATCCGCTCATGAG
ACAATAACCCTGATAAATGCTTCAATAATATTGAAAAAGGAAGAGTATGAGTATTCAACATTTCCGTGTC
GCCCTTATTCCCTTTTTTGCGGCATTTTGCCTTCCTGTTTTTGCTCACCCAGAAACGCTGGTGAAAGTAA
AAGATGCTGAAGATCAGTTGGGTGCACGAGTGGGTTACATCGAACTGGATCTCAACAGCGGTAAGATCCT
TGAGAGTTTTCGCCCCGAAGAACGTTTTCCAATGATGAGCACTTTTAAAGTTCTGCTATGTGGCGCGGTA
TTATCCCGTATTGACGCCGGGCAAGAGCAACTCGGTCGCCGCATACACTATTCTCAGAATGACTTGGTTG
AGTACTCACCAGTCACAGAAAAGCATCTTACGGATGGCATGACAGTAAGAGAATTATGCAGTGCTGCCAT
AACCATGAGTGATAACACTGCGGCCAACTTACTTCTGACAACGATCGGAGGACCGAAGGAGCTAACCGCT
TTTTTGCACAACATGGGGGATCATGTAACTCGCCTTGATCGTTGGGAACCGGAGCTGAATGAAGCCATAC
CAAACGACGAGCGTGACACCACGATGCCTGTAGCAATGGCAACAACGTTGCGCAAACTATTAACTGGCGA
ACTACTTACTCTAGCTTCCCGGCAACAATTAATAGACTGGATGGAGGCGGATAAAGTTGCAGGACCACTT
CTGCGCTCGGCCCTTCCGGCTGGCTGGTTTATTGCTGATAAATCTGGAGCCGGTGAGCGTGGGTCTCGCG
GTATCATTGCAGCACTGGGGCCAGATGGTAAGCCCTCCCGTATCGTAGTTATCTACACGACGGGGAGTCA
GGCAACTATGGATGAACGAAATAGACAGATCGCTGAGATAGGTGCCTCACTGATTAAGCATTGGTAACTG
TCAGACCAAGTTTACTCATATATACTTTAGATTGATTTAAAACTTCATTTTTAATTTAAAAGGATCTAGG
TGAAGATCCTTTTTGATAATCTCATGACCAAAATCCCTTAACGTGAGTTTTCGTTCCACTGAGCGTCAGA
CCCCGTAGAAAAGATCAAAGGATCTTCTTGAGATCCTTTTTTTCTGCGCGTAATCTGCTGCTTGCAAACA
AAAAAACCACCGCTACCAGCGGTGGTTTGTTTGCCGGATCAAGAGCTACCAACTCTTTTTCCGAAGGTAA
CTGGCTTCAGCAGAGCGCAGATACCAAATACTGTTCTTCTAGTGTAGCCGTAGTTAGGCCACCACTTCAA
GAACTCTGTAGCACCGCCTACATACCTCGCTCTGCTAATCCTGTTACCAGTGGCTGCTGCCAGTGGCGAT
AAGTCGTGTCTTACCGGGTTGGACTCAAGACGATAGTTACCGGATAAGGCGCAGCGGTCGGGCTGAACGG
GGGGTTCGTGCACACAGCCCAGCTTGGAGCGAACGACCTACACCGAACTGAGATACCTACAGCGTGAGCT
ATGAGAAAGCGCCACGCTTCCCGAAGGGAGAAAGGCGGACAGGTATCCGGTAAGCGGCAGGGTCGGAACA
GGAGAGCGCACGAGGGAGCTTCCAGGGGGAAACGCCTGGTATCTTTATAGTCCTGTCGGGTTTCGCCACC
TCTGACTTGAGCGTCGATTTTTGTGATGCTCGTCAGGGGGGCGGAGCCTATGGAAAAACGCCAGCAACGC
GGCCTTTTTACGGTTCCTGGCCTTTTGCTGGCCTTTTGCTCACATGTTCTTTCCTGCGTTATCCCCTGAT
TCTGTGGATAACCGTATTACCGCCTTTGAGTGAGCTGATACCGCTCGCCGCAGCCGAACGACCGAGCGCA
GCGAGTCAGTGAGCGAGGAAGCGGAAGAGCGCCCAATACGCAAACCGCCTCTCCCCGCGCGTTGGCCGAT
TCATTAATGCAGCTGGCACGACAGGTTTCCCGACTGGAAAGCGGGCAGTGAGCGCAACGCAATTAATGTG
AGTTAGCTCACTCATTAGGCACCCCAGGCTTTACACTTTATGCTTCCGGCTCGTATGTTGTGTGGAATTG
TGAGCGGATAACAATTTCACACAGGAAACAGCTATGACCATGATTACGCCAAGCGCGCAATTAACCCTCA
CTAAAGGGAACAAAAGCTGGAGCTGCAAGCTTAATGTAGTCTTATGCAATACTCTTGTAGTCTTGCAACA
TGGTAACGATGAGTTAGCAACATGCCTTACAAGGAGAGAAAAAGCACCGTGCATGCCGATTGGTGGAAGT
AAGGTGGTACGATCGTGCCTTATTAGGAAGGCAACAGACGGGTCTGACATGGATTGGACGAACCACTGAA
TTGCCGCATTGCAGAGATATTGTATTTAAGTGCCTAGCTCGATACATAAACGGGTCTCTCTGGTTAGACC
AGATCTGAGCCTGGGAGCTCTCTGGCTAACTAGGGAACCCACTGCTTAAGCCTCAATAAAGCTTGCCTTG
AGTGCTTCAAGTAGTGTGTGCCCGTCTGTTGTGTGACTCTGGTAACTAGAGATCCCTCAGACCCTTTTAG
TCAGTGTGGAAAATCTCTAGCAGTGGCGCCCGAACAGGGACTTGAAAGCGAAAGGGAAACCAGAGGAGCT
CTCTCGACGCAGGACTCGGCTTGCTGAAGCGCGCACGGCAAGAGGCGAGGGGCGGCGACTGGTGAGTACG
CCAAAAATTTTGACTAGCGGAGGCTAGAAGGAGAGAGATGGGTGCGAGAGCGTCAGTATTAAGCGGGGGA
GAATTAGATCGCGATGGGAAAAAATTCGGTTAAGGCCAGGGGGAAAGAAAAAATATAAATTAAAACATAT
AGTATGGGCAAGCAGGGAGCTAGAACGATTCGCAGTTAATCCTGGCCTGTTAGAAACATCAGAAGGCTGT
AGACAAATACTGGGACAGCTACAACCATCCCTTCAGACAGGATCAGAAGAACTTAGATCATTATATAATA
CAGTAGCAACCCTCTATTGTGTGCATCAAAGGATAGAGATAAAAGACACCAAGGAAGCTTTAGACAAGAT
AGAGGAAGAGCAAAACAAAAGTAAGACCACCGCACAGCAAGCGGCCGCTGATCTTCAGACCTGGAGGAGG
AGATATGAGGGACAATTGGAGAAGTGAATTATATAAATATAAAGTAGTAAAAATTGAACCATTAGGAGTA
GCACCCACCAAGGCAAAGAGAAGAGTGGTGCAGAGAGAAAAAAGAGCAGTGGGAATAGGAGCTTTGTTCC
TTGGGTTCTTGGGAGCAGCAGGAAGCACTATGGGCGCAGCGTCAATGACGCTGACGGTACAGGCCAGACA
ATTATTGTCTGGTATAGTGCAGCAGCAGAACAATTTGCTGAGGGCTATTGAGGCGCAACAGCATCTGTTG
CAACTCACAGTCTGGGGCATCAAGCAGCTCCAGGCAAGAATCCTGGCTGTGGAAAGATACCTAAAGGATC
AACAGCTCCTGGGGATTTGGGGTTGCTCTGGAAAACTCATTTGCACCACTGCTGTGCCTTGGAATGCTAG
TTGGAGTAATAAATCTCTGGAACAGATTTGGAATCACACGACCTGGATGGAGTGGGACAGAGAAATTAAC
AATTACACAAGCTTAATACACTCCTTAATTGAAGAATCGCAAAACCAGCAAGAAAAGAATGAACAAGAAT
TATTGGAATTAGATAAATGGGCAAGTTTGTGGAATTGGTTTAACATAACAAATTGGCTGTGGTATATAAA
ATTATTCATAATGATAGTAGGAGGCTTGGTAGGTTTAAGAATAGTTTTTGCTGTACTTTCTATAGTGAAT
AGAGTTAGGCAGGGATATTCACCATTATCGTTTCAGACCCACCTCCCAACCCCGAGGGGACCCAGAGAGG
GCCTATTTCCCATGATTCCTTCATATTTGCATATACGATACAAGGCTGTTAGAGAGATAATTAGAATTAA
TTTGACTGTAAACACAAAGATATTAGTACAAAATACGTGACGTAGAAAGTAATAATTTCTTGGGTAGTTT
GCAGTTTTAAAATTATGTTTTAAAATGGACTATCATATGCTTACCGTAACTTGAAAGTATTTCGATTTCT
TGGCTTTATATATCTTGTGGAAAGGACGAAACACCGTAAGTCAGGGGAAACGATTGGTTTTAGAGCTAGA
AATAGCAAGTTAAAATAAGGCTAGTCCGTTATCAACTTGAAAAAGTGGCACCGAGTCGGTGCTTTTTTAA
GCTTGGCGTAACTAGATCTTGAGACAAATGGCAGTATTCATCCACAATTTTAAAAGAAAAGGGGGGATTG
GGGGGTACAGTGCAGGGGAAAGAATAGTAGACATAATAGCAACAGACATACAAACTAAAGAATTACAAAA
ACAAATTACAAAAATTCAAAATTTTCGGGTTTATTACAGGGACAGCAGAGATCCACTTTGGCGCCGGCTC
GAGGGGG
Features (pLannotate 1.2.2; 29 found; start..end, strand, type, name):
     14..80      +  CDS            small t antigen (fragment): SV40 (simian virus 40) small t antigen
    106..317     +  promoter       EF-1α core promoter: core promoter for human elongation factor EF-1α
    318..1256    +  intron         EF-1α intron A: intron upstream of the start codon of human EF-1α
   1278..1877    +  CDS            PuroR (fragment): puromycin N-acetyltransferase; pac from Streptomyces; confers resistance to puromycin
   1893..2481    +  misc_feature   WPRE: woodchuck hepatitis virus posttranscriptional regulatory element
   2532..2551    +  misc_feature   cPPT/CTS (fragment): central polypurine tract and central termination sequence of HIV-1
   2553..2786    +  LTR            3' LTR (ΔU3): self-inactivating 3' long terminal repeat (LTR) from HIV-1
   2864..2985    +  polyA_signal   SV40 poly(A) signal: SV40 polyadenylation signal
   3025..3160    +  rep_origin     SV40 ori: SV40 origin of replication
   3181..3199    -  promoter       T7 promoter: promoter for bacteriophage T7 RNA polymerase
   3207..3362    +  CDS            lacZα (fragment): LacZα fragment of β-galactosidase; lacZ fragment
   3367..3795    +  rep_origin     f1 ori (sequence partly withheld): f1 bacteriophage origin of replication; arrow indicates direction of (+) strand synthesis
   3848..3952    +  promoter       AmpR promoter: bla
   3953..4813    +  CDS            AmpR: β-lactamase; bla; confers resistance to ampicillin, carbenicillin, and related antibiotics
   4984..5572    +  rep_origin     ori: high-copy-number ColE1/pMB1/pBR322/pUC origin of replication
   5755..5847    +  CDS            lacI (fragment): lac repressor; lacI; The lac repressor binds to the lac operator to inhibit transcription in E. coli. This inhibition can be relieved by adding lactose or isopropyl-β-D-thiogalactopyranoside (IPTG).
   5860..5881    +  protein_bind   CAP binding site: CAP binding activates transcription in the presence of cAMP. E. coli catabolite activator protein
   5896..5926    +  promoter       lac promoter: promoter for the E. coli lac operon
   5934..5950    +  protein_bind   lac operator: The lac repressor binds to the lac operator to inhibit transcription in E. coli. This inhibition can be relieved by adding lactose or isopropyl-β-D-thiogalactopyranoside (IPTG). lac repressor encoded by lacI
   5995..6013    +  promoter       T3 promoter: promoter for bacteriophage T3 RNA polymerase
   6041..6267    +  promoter       RSV promoter: Rous sarcoma virus enhancer/promoter
   6268..6448    +  LTR            5' LTR (truncated): truncated 5' long terminal repeat (LTR) from HIV-1
   6495..6620    +  misc_feature   HIV-1 Ψ: packaging signal of human immunodeficiency virus type 1
   6604..6967    +  CDS            HIV-1 gag (fragment): gag protein from human immunodeficiency virus 1; gag
   7113..7346    +  misc_feature   RRE: The Rev response element (RRE) of HIV-1 allows for Rev-dependent mRNA export from the nucleus to the cytoplasm.
   7723..7749    +  CDS            Rev (fragment): human immunodeficiency virus 1 (HIV-1) Rev protein; rev; enhances nuclear export of unspliced and incompletely spliced viral mRNAs
   7753..7993    +  promoter       U6 promoter: RNA polymerase III promoter for human U6 snRNA
   8023..8098    +  misc_RNA       gRNA scaffold: guide RNA scaffold for the Streptococcus pyogenes CRISPR/Cas9 system
   8154..8271    +  misc_feature   cPPT/CTS: central polypurine tract and central termination sequence of HIV-1
