[The description below was written by a language model from this plasmid's Addgene catalogue record and pLannotate feature annotations shown in this document.]
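Description:
PDGFRA gRNA (BRDN0001148373) is a third-generation lentiviral CRISPR guide plasmid built on the lentiGuide-Puro backbone and designed to deliver a single guide RNA against human PDGFRA (platelet-derived growth factor receptor alpha, also known as CD140A) into mammalian cells. It is maintained in E. coli through a high-copy ColE1/pUC-type origin with ampicillin resistance (β-lactamase). The backbone also carries an f1 origin, an SV40 origin and poly(A) signal, and remnants of lac and T7/T3 promoter elements that play no role in its intended function.

The lentiviral transfer cassette begins with an RSV promoter fused to a truncated HIV-1 5' LTR, which makes genomic RNA production independent of Tat. This is followed by the Ψ packaging signal with a partial gag sequence, the Rev response element for Rev-dependent nuclear export, and a cPPT/CTS. The cassette ends in a ΔU3 self-inactivating 3' LTR. Within the cassette, a human U6 RNA polymerase III promoter drives the PDGFRA-specific spacer joined to the Streptococcus pyogenes Cas9 guide scaffold. Downstream, the EF-1α core promoter with its intron A expresses puromycin N-acetyltransferase, allowing puromycin selection of transduced cells, and a WPRE enhances transcript expression.

The plasmid does not encode Cas9, so it must be used with a separate Cas9 vector such as lentiCas9-Blast or in cells that already express Cas9. The guide was designed against the PDGFRA RefSeq transcript and belongs to a human kinome gRNA collection associated with work on optimised sgRNA design. Its typical use is knockout of PDGFRA in human cells. The cloning method is not recorded.
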