Addgene plasmid #75493: PDGFRA gRNA (BRDN0001148373)
Purpose: 3rd generation lentiviral gRNA plasmid targeting human PDGFRA
Depositing lab: John Doench & David Root. Depositing organization: Broad Institute. Publication: Optimized sgRNA design to maximize activity and minimize off-target effects of CRISPR-Cas9. Doench JG, Fusi N, Sullender M, Hegde M, Vaimberg EW, Donovan KF, Smith I, Tothova Z, Wilen C, Orchard R, Virgin HW, Listgarten J, Root DE. Nat Biotechnol. 2016 Jan 18. doi: 10.1038/nbt.3437. PubMed 26780180.
Backbone
  Vector backbone: lentiGuide-Puro
  Backbone manufacturer: Zhang Lab (Addgene plasmid # 52963)
  Vector type: Mammalian Expression, Lentiviral, CRISPR
  Selectable markers: Puromycin
Growth in bacteria
  Bacterial resistance: Ampicillin, 100 μg/mL
  Growth temperature: 37°C
  Growth strain: DH5alpha
  Copy number: High Copy
Gene/Insert
  Gene/Insert name: PDGFRA (alt names: PDGFRA; NM_006206.4)
  gRNA/shRNA sequence: TAAGTCAGGGGAAACGATTG
  Species: H. sapiens (human)
  Entrez Gene: PDGFRA (a.k.a. CD140A, PDGFR-2, PDGFR2)
  Promoter: hU6
  Cloning method: Unknown
  Sequencing primers: 5′ U6-F; 3′ pS2-R
Terms and licenses: Academic/Nonprofit Terms; Industry Terms: Not Available to Industry
Depositor comments: The gRNA was designed to target the following Genbank reference sequence(s): NM_006206.4. Note that this plasmid does NOT contain Cas9. It should be used in conjunction with lentiCas9-Blast (Addgene #52962) or otherwise with cell lines already expressing Cas9. Browse the full kinome gRNA library at http://www.addgene.org/pooled-library/broadgpp-human-kinome/ or visit http://www.broadinstitute.org/rnai/public/ for detailed protocols and information.
How to cite: PDGFRA gRNA (BRDN0001148373) was a gift from John Doench & David Root (Addgene plasmid # 75493 ; http://n2t.net/addgene:75493 ; RRID:Addgene_75493)
