>Addgene plasmid #75493 | PDGFRA gRNA (BRDN0001148373) | depositor partial sequence | sequence record 142953 | Target Sequence
TAAGTCAGGGGAAACGATTG
