>Addgene plasmid #75493 | PDGFRA gRNA (BRDN0001148373) | addgene partial sequence | sequence record 183989 | hU6-F
GAAAGTAATAATTTCTTGGGTAGTTTGCAGTTTTAAAATTATGTTTTAAAATGGACTATCATATGCTTAC
CGTAACTTGAAAGTATTTCGATTTCTTGGCTTTATATATCTTGTGGAAAGGACGAAACACCGTAAGTCAG
GGGAAACGATTGGTTTTAGAGCTAGAAATAGCAAGTTAAAATAAGGCTAGTCCGTTATCAACTTGAAAAA
GTGGCACCGAGTCGGTGCTTTTTTAAGCTTGGCGTAACTAGATCTTGAGACAAATGGCAGTATTCATCCA
CAATTTTAAAAGAAAAGGGGGGATTGGGGGGTACAGTGCAGGGGAAAGAATAGTAGACATAATAGCAACA
GACATACAAACTAAAGAATTACAAAAACAAATTACAAAAATTCAAAATTTTCGGGTTTATTACAGGGACA
GCAGAGATCCACTTTGGCGCCGGCTCGAGGGGGCCCGGGTGCAAAGATGGATAAAGTTTTAAACAGAGAG
GAATCTTTGCAGCTAATGGACCTTCTAGGTCTTGAAAGGAGTGGGAATTGGCTCCGGTGCCCGTCAGTGG
GCAGAGCGCA
